>Addgene plasmid #217192 | pCMV-hAT-2_Gav | addgene full sequence | sequence record 444343 | Addgene NGS Result
GACATTGATTATTGACTAGTTATTAATAGTAATCAATTACGGGGTCATTAGTTCATAGCCCATATATGGA
GTTCCGCGTTACATAACTTACGGTAAATGGCCCGCCTGGCTGACCGCCCAACGACCCCCGCCCATTGACG
TCAATAATGACGTATGTTCCCATAGTAACGCCAATAGGGACTTTCCATTGACGTCAATGGGTGGAGTATT
TACGGTAAACTGCCCACTTGGCAGTACATCAAGTGTATCATATGCCAAGTACGCCCCCTATTGACGTCAA
TGACGGTAAATGGCCCGCCTGGCATTATGCCCAGTACATGACCTTATGGGACTTTCCTACTTGGCAGTAC
ATCTACGTATTAGTCATCGCTATTACCATGGTGATGCGGTTTTGGCAGTACATCAATGGGCGTGGATAGC
GGTTTGACTCACGGGGATTTCCAAGTCTCCACCCCATTGACGTCAATGGGAGTTTGTTTTGGCACCAAAA
TCAACGGGACTTTCCAAAATGTCGTAACAACTCCGCCCCATTGACGCAAATGGGCGGTAGGCGTGTACGG
TGGGAGGTCTATATAAGCAGAGCTCTCTGGCTAACTAGAGAACCCACTGCTTACTGGCTTATCGAAATTA
ATACGACTCACTATAGGGAGACCCAAGCTTGGTACCGAGCTCGGATCCACTAGTAACGGCCGCCAGTGTG
CTGGAATTCGCCGCCACCATGAGCAAGTGCAAATGCGAAGATGGCGAATGTAGCGGCCCGGCCAAAAAAA
AGAGCTGCAGCCGCTTCAAAGAAGATTGGCTGAAGGAAATGTTTGAAACCGATATGCCTCATGCCAGCGG
TCGTCAACAGCGTAAAAGCTGGCGCTATTTCCCTGTGAGCTGCGAACGTGGTGGCCTGTGTACCATATGC
GTTCGCGCAGGTGCAAACAGCGAATGGACCACCCGCAAAAAATGGGGCGACTGGAAACTGGACTATCTGA
AATGCCATCTGACCCACAAAATTCATACCGACAGCGTGATGAAACTGTGCAACCAGAGCCGCGGCATTCT
GAAAAGCCTGTTTAGCGAAACGCGCGAAACTCGCGAAAACCGCATTGAACTGAGCGAACGCAAACGCAGC
AACGCGGATGAAGTGAAAATCCTGATTGATAACGTGCTGCTGGCGGTGAAACTGAACCTGAGCATGCTGA
GCGTGCAGGAAATCCACAGCCATGTGGGCAAATACGTGAAAATCCCTGAAAGCTGGCGCAGCAAAAACTA
TGCGTTCGAGTTCATCGATTGCATCAACAGCGTGATTCATCAGGAAGTGCTGAACGAAATGCGCACCAGC
CCGTTCCATACCCTGATTGTGGACGAAAGCACCGATATTAGCGTGAGCAAGATGCTGATTCTGTACGTGA
AATTTCGCACCATGGATGACTTTACCCACCGCACTCGTTTTGCCGGCATTCTGAAACTGACCGCGTGTGA
TAGCAGCGCGATTGTTGCGGCGATTCGCCAGTTCTATGTGGATAGCAACCTGGACATGCAGAAAATGGTG
ATGTTCACCAGCGATGGCGCGAGCGTGATGTTAGGCAAACGCAATGGCGTTGCGGCAGTTTTACGTCAGA
GCATTCCGCATCTGCTGGAACAACATTGCGTGGCGCATCGTGAGGATCTGGGCATTGATGATGCGTGGAA
AGATGTGCCTCTGATGCGCTGCATTGAAACCCTGCTGCGCACCATCTATACCCTGTTTAGCCGCAGCAGC
GTGAAAAAGAAAAGCAAGTTCGAGGAGCTGAGCAAAGCCGCGGAATGCGAAACTGTTAGCTTCCGCCCTC
TGAACGAAGTTCGTTGGCTGAGCCGCCATTTTGCGGTTAGCGCGCTGATGAAGAACTATACCGTGCTGAT
GGATTATTGCGCGCAGCAGGTGGCAGAGGATAACGATCCTATCCATAAGTACTGCCTGGATAAACTGCAG
AAGCCTGAATATCATGTGGCCCTGGCGATCCTGAATGATGTGCTGGGCGAACTGGCAGAACTGTGTCGTA
TGCTGCAGCGTAGCAGCCTGACTACTGTTGAGGCCTTCCAGTTTGCGAAAGCGCGCATCGCAAAACTGCG
CAGCCAGTATTTAGGCGAAACCGTGCATTTTAGCGAGGATGTGCAGACTCTGCTGAGCAGCTTTGAAAGC
CCGGTGGATACCACCAGCGTGATTCAGTTTATTGAACACACCTGCGATCATATGGATAACCGCTTTCCTG
AAGGCGAGCTGAAAGAATGGAGCATCTTTGACAAGGATAGCTTTAGCAGCAGCAGCAACCGCAACGACTT
TAGCTTTGGCCATGAAGAACTGAAGACCCTGGCGACCCGTTATAGCACCCTGCTGAACAAAAGCGTGGAA
ACCTTCAAGAAGGATCTGTGCAAGCAGTACGTGGATTTTAAACTGACCGTGAGCGAAAAGATGAAGACCG
GCGCGATTAAAACCTTTGAAGACATGGTGACCTACATTCTGCAGCAGGAACAGTTTAGCGAACTGAGCCT
GCTGGTGGATATTTGCGCGACCTTCCAAGCCAGCAGCGCAGATTGTGAACGCGGCTTTAGCCTGATGAAC
GCCATCAAGACCAAAAGCCGCAACCGCCTGGAAGTGGATAACCTGGATAAACTGATGCGCATCAAACTGC
ATCTGGCCAGCGGCAAGACTGTTAACCTGGACACCGTGTATAGCGTGTGGAAAACCGAAAAGGGCCGCCG
TGAAAGCCTGTGGTAATGAGCGGCCGCTCGAGCATGCATCTAGAGGGCCCTATTCTATAGTGTCACCTAA
ATGCTAGAGCTCGCTGATCAGCCTCGACTGTGCCTTCTAGTTGCCAGCCATCTGTTGTTTGCCCCTCCCC
CGTGCCTTCCTTGACCCTGGAAGGTGCCACTCCCACTGTCCTTTCCTAATAAAATGAGGAAATTGCATCG
CATTGTCTGAGTAGGTGTCATTCTATTCTGGGGGGTGGGGTGGGGCAGGACAGCAAGGGGGAGGATTGGG
AAGACAATAGCAGGCATGCTGGGGATGCGGTGGGCTCTATGGCTTCTGAGGCGGAAAGAACCAGCTGGGG
CTCTAGGGGGTATCCCC
[124 nt withheld, positions 3098-3221]
C
[91 nt withheld, positions 3223-3313]
A
[49 nt withheld, positions 3315-3363]
CCTTTGACGTTGGAGTCCACGTTCTTT
[37 nt withheld, positions 3391-3427]
ACCCTATCTCGGTCTATTCTTTTGATTTATAAGGGATTTTGCCGATTTCGGCCTATTGGTTAAAAAATGA
GCTGATTTAACAAAAATTTAACGCGAATTAATTCTGTGGAATGTGTGTCAGTTAGGGTGTGGAAAGTCCC
CAGGCTCCCCAGCAGGCAGAAGTATGCAAAGCATGCATCTCAATTAGTCAGCAACCAGGTGTGGAAAGTC
CCCAGGCTCCCCAGCAGGCAGAAGTATGCAAAGCATGCATCTCAATTAGTCAGCAACCATAGTCCCGCCC
CTAACTCCGCCCATCCCGCCCCTAACTCCGCCCAGTTCCGCCCATTCTCCGCCCCATGGCTGACTAATTT
TTTTTATTTATGCAGAGGCCGAGGCCGCCTCTGCCTCTGAGCTATTCCAGAAGTAGTGAGGAGGCTTTTT
TGGAGGCCTAGGCTTTTGCAAAAAGCTCCCCGAAATGACCGACCAAGCGACGCCCAACCTGCCATCACGA
GATTTCGATTCCACCGCCGCCTTCTATGAAAGGTTGGGCTTCGGAATCGTTTTCCGGGACGCCGGCTGGA
TGATCCTCCAGCGCGGGGATCTCATGCTGGAGTTCTTCGCCCACCCCAACTTGTTTATTGCAGCTTATAA
TGGTTACAAATAAAGCAATAGCATCACAAATTTCACAAATAAAGCATTTTTTTCACTGCATTCTAGTTGT
GGTTTGTCCAAACTCATCAATGTATCTTATCATGTCTGTATACCGTCGACCTCTAGCTAGAGCTTGGCGT
AATCATGGTCATAGCTGTTTCCTGTGTGAAATTGTTATCCGCTCACAATTCCACACAACATACGAGCCGG
AAGCATAAAGTGTAAAGCCTGGGGTGCCTAATGAGTGAGCTAACTCACATTAATTGCGTTGCGCTCACTG
CCCGCTTTCCAGTCGGGAAACCTGTCGTGCCAGCTGCATTAATGAATCGGCCAACGCGCGGGGAGAGGCG
GTTTGCGTATTGGGCGCTCTTCCGCTTCCTCGCTCACTGACTCGCTGCGCTCGGTCGTTCGGCTGCGGCG
AGCGGTATCAGCTCACTCAAAGGCGGTAATACGGTTATCCACAGAATCAGGGGATAACGCAGGAAAGAAC
ATGTGAGCAAAAGGCCAGCAAAAGGCCAGGAACCGTAAAAAGGCCGCGTTGCTGGCGTTTTTCCATAGGC
TCCGCCCCCCTGACGAGCATCACAAAAATCGACGCTCAAGTCAGAGGTGGCGAAACCCGACAGGACTATA
AAGATACCAGGCGTTTCCCCCTGGAAGCTCCCTCGTGCGCTCTCCTGTTCCGACCCTGCCGCTTACCGGA
TACCTGTCCGCCTTTCTCCCTTCGGGAAGCGTGGCGCTTTCTCATAGCTCACGCTGTAGGTATCTCAGTT
CGGTGTAGGTCGTTCGCTCCAAGCTGGGCTGTGTGCACGAACCCCCCGTTCAGCCCGACCGCTGCGCCTT
ATCCGGTAACTATCGTCTTGAGTCCAACCCGGTAAGACACGACTTATCGCCACTGGCAGCAGCCACTGGT
AACAGGATTAGCAGAGCGAGGTATGTAGGCGGTGCTACAGAGTTCTTGAAGTGGTGGCCTAACTACGGCT
ACACTAGAAGAACAGTATTTGGTATCTGCGCTCTGCTGAAGCCAGTTACCTTCGGAAAAAGAGTTGGTAG
CTCTTGATCCGGCAAACAAACCACCGCTGGTAGCGGTGGTTTTTTTGTTTGCAAGCAGCAGATTACGCGC
AGAAAAAAAGGATCTCAAGAAGATCCTTTGATCTTTTCTACGGGGTCTGACGCTCAGTGGAACGAAAACT
CACGTTAAGGGATTTTGGTCATGAGATTATCAAAAAGGATCTTCACCTAGATCCTTTTAAATTAAAAATG
AAGTTTTAAATCAATCTAAAGTATATATGAGTAAACTTGGTCTGACAGTTACCAATGCTTAATCAGTGAG
GCACCTATCTCAGCGATCTGTCTATTTCGTTCATCCATAGTTGCCTGACTCCCCGTCGTGTAGATAACTA
CGATACGGGAGGGCTTACCATCTGGCCCCAGTGCTGCAATGATACCGCGAGACCCACGCTCACCGGCTCC
AGATTTATCAGCAATAAACCAGCCAGCCGGAAGGGCCGAGCGCAGAAGTGGTCCTGCAACTTTATCCGCC
TCCATCCAGTCTATTAATTGTTGCCGGGAAGCTAGAGTAAGTAGTTCGCCAGTTAATAGTTTGCGCAACG
TTGTTGCCATTGCTACAGGCATCGTGGTGTCACGCTCGTCGTTTGGTATGGCTTCATTCAGCTCCGGTTC
CCAACGATCAAGGCGAGTTACATGATCCCCCATGTTGTGCAAAAAAGCGGTTAGCTCCTTCGGTCCTCCG
ATCGTTGTCAGAAGTAAGTTGGCCGCAGTGTTATCACTCATGGTTATGGCAGCACTGCATAATTCTCTTA
CTGTCATGCCATCCGTAAGATGCTTTTCTGTGACTGGTGAGTACTCAACCAAGTCATTCTGAGAATAGTG
TATGCGGCGACCGAGTTGCTCTTGCCCGGCGTCAATACGGGATAATACCGCGCCACATAGCAGAACTTTA
AAAGTGCTCATCATTGGAAAACGTTCTTCGGGGCGAAAACTCTCAAGGATCTTACCGCTGTTGAGATCCA
GTTCGATGTAACCCACTCGTGCACCCAACTGATCTTCAGCATCTTTTACTTTCACCAGCGTTTCTGGGTG
AGCAAAAACAGGAAGGCAAAATGCCGCAAAAAAGGGAATAAGGGCGACACGGAAATGTTGAATACTCATA
CTCTTCCTTTTTCAATATTATTGAAGCATTTATCAGGGTTATTGTCTCATGAGCGGATACATATTTGAAT
GTATTTAGAAAAATAAACAAATAGGGGTTCCGCGCACATTTCCCCGAAAAGTGCCACCTGACGTCGACGG
ATCGGGAGATCTCCCGATCCCCTATGGTGCACTCTCAGTACAATCTGCTCTGATGCCGCATAGTTAAGCC
AGTATCTGCTCCCTGCTTGTGTGTTGGAGGTCGCTGAGTAGTGCGCGAGCAAAATTTAAGCTACAACAAG
GCAAGGCTTGACCGACAATTGCATGAAGAATCTGCTTAGGGTTAGGCGTTTTGCGCTGCTTCGCGATGTA
CGGGCCAGATATACGCGTT
Features (pLannotate 1.2.2; 19 found; start..end, strand, type, name):
      1..380     +  enhancer       CMV enhancer: human cytomegalovirus immediate early enhancer
    381..584     +  promoter       CMV promoter: human cytomegalovirus (CMV) immediate early promoter
    580..613     +  LTR            5' LTR (truncated) (fragment): truncated 5' long terminal repeat (LTR) from HIV-1
    629..647     +  promoter       T7 promoter: promoter for bacteriophage T7 RNA polymerase
   2784..2802    -  promoter       SP6 promoter: promoter for bacteriophage SP6 RNA polymerase
   2828..3052    +  polyA_signal   bGH poly(A) signal: bovine growth hormone polyadenylation signal
   3056..3077    +  promoter       SV40 promoter (fragment): SV40 enhancer and early promoter
   3098..3526    +  rep_origin     f1 ori (sequence partly withheld): f1 bacteriophage origin of replication; arrow indicates direction of (+) strand synthesis
   3540..3869    +  promoter       SV40 promoter: SV40 enhancer and early promoter
   3882..4040    +  CDS            ble (fragment): BLE_KLEPN - Experimental evidence at protein level: Swiss-Prot protein existence level 1. Binding protein with a strong affinity to the bleomycin family of antibiotics. Binds to CL990; an antimitotic-antibiotic compound. From Klebsiella pneumoniae.
   4035..4156    +  polyA_signal   SV40 poly(A) signal: SV40 polyadenylation signal
   4229..4245    -  protein_bind   lac operator: The lac repressor binds to the lac operator to inhibit transcription in E. coli. This inhibition can be relieved by adding lactose or isopropyl-β-D-thiogalactopyranoside (IPTG). lac repressor encoded by lacI
   4253..4283    -  promoter       lac promoter: promoter for the E. coli lac operon
   4298..4319    -  protein_bind   CAP binding site: CAP binding activates transcription in the presence of cAMP. E. coli catabolite activator protein
   4332..4424    -  CDS            lacI (fragment): lac repressor; lacI; The lac repressor binds to the lac operator to inhibit transcription in E. coli. This inhibition can be relieved by adding lactose or isopropyl-β-D-thiogalactopyranoside (IPTG).
   4607..5195    -  rep_origin     ori: high-copy-number ColE1/pMB1/pBR322/pUC origin of replication
   5366..6226    -  CDS            AmpR: β-lactamase; bla; confers resistance to ampicillin, carbenicillin, and related antibiotics
   6227..6331    -  promoter       AmpR promoter: bla
   6390..6442    -  misc_feature   bom (fragment): basis of mobility region from pBR322
