[The description below was written by a language model from this plasmid's Addgene catalogue record and pLannotate feature annotations shown in this document.]
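Description:
pCMV-hAT-2_Gav is a 6,596-nt mammalian expression plasmid built on a pCMV backbone to produce the hAT-2_Gav transposase, a synthetic coding sequence for a hAT-superfamily DNA transposon enzyme. It is propagated in E. coli as a high-copy plasmid through a ColE1/pUC-type origin and selected with ampicillin through the β-lactamase (AmpR) gene and its native promoter. An f1 phage origin is also present, along with lac promoter/operator remnants and a fragment of the pBR322 bom region carried over from the backbone.

The expression cassette begins with the human cytomegalovirus immediate-early enhancer and promoter, followed by a T7 promoter. It ends with a reverse-oriented SP6 promoter and the bovine growth hormone polyadenylation signal. The automated annotation does not label any feature in the roughly 2.1-kb interval between the T7 and SP6 sites. This is where the transposase open reading frame presumably sits, although the record does not give its coordinates or cloning sites, and no epitope tags or reporters are annotated. The flanking phage promoters could in principle support in vitro transcription or serve as sequencing primer sites. Downstream, an SV40 early promoter and SV40 poly(A) signal flank only a short fragment annotated as a bleomycin-resistance protein. A functional mammalian selection marker therefore cannot be assumed from this record. The short HIV-1 LTR hit just after the CMV promoter is a small fragment and does not indicate a lentiviral vector.

The plasmid serves as a transposase "helper" for transient expression in mammalian cells. It comes from a survey that tested many DNA transposons for activity in human cells, with the aim of expanding genome engineering tools.
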