Addgene plasmid #217192: pCMV-hAT-2_Gav
Purpose: Mammalian expression vector for expression of hAT-2_Gav transposase (CMV promoter)
Depositing lab: Yong E Zhang. Depositing organization: Institute of Zoology, Chinese Academy of Sciences. Publication: Heterologous survey of 130 DNA transposons in human cells highlights their functional divergence and expands the genome engineering toolbox. Zhang T, Tan S, Tang N, Li Y, Zhang C, Sun J, Guo Y, Gao H, Cai Y, Sun W, Wang C, Fu L, Ma H, Wu Y, Hu X, Zhang X, Gee P, Yan W, Zhao Y, Chen Q, Guo B, Wang H, Zhang YE. Cell. 2024 Jul 11;187(14):3741-3760.e30. doi: 10.1016/j.cell.2024.05.007. Epub 2024 Jun 5. PubMed 38843831.
Backbone
  Vector backbone: pCMV
  Vector type: Mammalian Expression
Growth in bacteria
  Bacterial resistance: Ampicillin, 100 μg/mL
  Growth temperature: 37°C
  Growth strain: DH5alpha
  Copy number: High Copy
Gene/Insert
  Gene/Insert name: hAT-2_Gav transposase
  Species: Synthetic
  Cloning method: Restriction Enzyme; 5′ cloning site Unknown (unknown if destroyed); 3′ cloning site Unknown (unknown if destroyed)
Terms and licenses: Academic/Nonprofit Terms; Industry Terms: Not Available to Industry
How to cite: pCMV-hAT-2_Gav was a gift from Yong E Zhang (Addgene plasmid # 217192 ; http://n2t.net/addgene:217192 ; RRID:Addgene_217192)
